Addgene plasmid #135566: pGL3-Basic-hCYP26A1-FL- luciferase
Purpose: Full Length promoter of the human CYP26A1 gene in pGL3-Basic-luciferase
Depositing lab: Catharine Ross. Depositing organization: Pennsylvania State University. Publication: Hepatocyte nuclear factor 4alpha (HNF4alpha) in coordination with retinoic acid receptors increases all-trans-retinoic acid-dependent CYP26A1 gene expression in HepG2 human hepatocytes. Zolfaghari R, Ross AC. J Cell Biochem. 2014 Oct;115(10):1740-51. doi: 10.1002/jcb.24839. PubMed 24819304.
Backbone
  Vector backbone: pGL3-Basic-luciferase
  Backbone size w/o insert (bp): 4818
  Total vector size (bp): 6968
  Selectable markers: None
Growth in bacteria
  Bacterial resistance: Ampicillin, 100 μg/mL
  Growth temperature: 37°C
  Growth strain: DH5alpha
  Growth instructions: Follow the protocol from Promega.
  Copy number: High Copy
Gene/Insert
  Gene/Insert name: Full-length promoter of human retinoic acid receptor-beta gene (alt name: CYP26A1P)
  Species: H. sapiens (human)
  Insert size (bp): 2150
  Promoter: hHuman CYP26A1 gene promoter
  Cloning method: Restriction Enzyme; 5′ cloning site HindIII (not destroyed); 3′ cloning site HindIII (not destroyed)
  Sequencing primers: 5′ AGCAAGCTTGTACAGATAGATTAAAACGT; 3′ AATAAGCTTCACGAAGGTGCAGAGCGC
Terms and licenses: Academic/Nonprofit Terms; Industry Terms: Not Available to Industry
Depositor comments: PCR amplified full-length (FL) promoter of the human CYP26A1 gene was cloned from the FOSMID vector into HindIII site of the pGL3 Basic Luciferase reporter vector (see Zhang et. al, 2010, Gene 464: 32–43). An isolated clone was digested with AscI and AleI and then re-ligated to form pGL3-Basic-hCYP26A1-FL-luciferase clone containing the FL promoter covering from −2139 5’upstream to + 11 3’downstream position of the transcription start site in the gene. An isolated pGL3-Basic-hCYP26A1-FL-luciferase clone was submitted to sequencing for confirmation.
How to cite: pGL3-Basic-hCYP26A1-FL- luciferase was a gift from Catharine Ross (Addgene plasmid # 135566 ; http://n2t.net/addgene:135566 ; RRID:Addgene_135566)
