[The description below was written by a language model from this plasmid's Addgene catalogue record and pLannotate feature annotations shown in this document.]
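Description:
pGL3-Basic-hCYP26A1-FL-luciferase is a mammalian promoter-reporter plasmid built on the promoterless pGL3-Basic firefly luciferase backbone. It is maintained in E. coli as a high-copy plasmid through a ColE1/pUC-type origin and selected with ampicillin via the bla gene and its native promoter. An f1 phage origin is also present. The record lists no selectable marker for mammalian cells, which fits a construct meant for transient transfection. Short annotated fragments of lacZα, TcR and SV40 large T antigen are backbone remnants rather than functional genes.

The insert is a roughly 2.15 kb fragment of the human CYP26A1 gene, described as its full-length promoter and spanning about −2139 to +11 relative to the transcription start site. It was PCR-amplified from a fosmid clone, placed in the HindIII site of the vector, and the resulting clone was then cut with AscI and AleI and re-ligated to give the final form. The catalogue's insert-name field instead refers to the retinoic acid receptor-beta gene promoter, but the plasmid name, purpose, promoter field and depositor comments all indicate CYP26A1. The promoter itself is not annotated in the feature table, but it corresponds to the unannotated region upstream of the luc+ coding sequence, which is followed by the SV40 late polyadenylation signal. A synthetic poly(A) signal and the α2-globin RNA polymerase II pause site sit upstream of the cloning region to limit read-through transcription from the backbone, so luciferase output reflects the activity of the inserted promoter.

The associated study examined all-trans-retinoic acid-dependent CYP26A1 expression in HepG2 hepatocytes and the contributions of HNF4α and retinoic acid receptors. The sequenced record is 6,990 nt, slightly longer than the stated 6,968 bp.
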