Features (pLannotate 1.2.2; 11 found; start..end, strand, type, name):
   2260..3912    +  CDS            luciferase: firefly luciferase; luc+; enhanced luc+ version of the luciferase gene
   3953..4074    -  polyA_signal   SV40 poly(A) signal: SV40 polyadenylation signal
   4097..4165    -  CDS            large T antigen (fragment): large T antigen from SV40 (simian virus 40)
   4181..4313    +  CDS            TcR (fragment): tetracycline efflux protein; tet; confers resistance to tetracycline
   4493..5081    -  rep_origin     ori: high-copy-number ColE1/pMB1/pBR322/pUC origin of replication
   5252..6112    -  CDS            AmpR: β-lactamase; bla; confers resistance to ampicillin, carbenicillin, and related antibiotics
   6113..6217    -  promoter       AmpR promoter: bla
   6244..6672    +  rep_origin     f1 ori (sequence partly withheld): f1 bacteriophage origin of replication; arrow indicates direction of (+) strand synthesis
   6704..6771    -  CDS            lacZα (fragment): LacZα fragment of β-galactosidase; lacZ fragment
   6830..6878    +  polyA_signal   poly(A) signal: synthetic polyadenylation signal
   6892..6983    +  misc_feature   pause site: RNA polymerase II transcriptional pause signal from the human α2 globin gene
>Addgene plasmid #135566 | pGL3-Basic-hCYP26A1-FL- luciferase | addgene full sequence | sequence record 268053 | Addgene NGS Result
GGTACCGAGCTCTTACGCGTGCTAGCCCGGGCTCGAGATCTGCGATCTAAGTAAGCTTGTACAATAGATT
AAAACGTTTTTTTCCCTGCGGCAATTTCCAGCGTGCAGGCCCCGCTCATCTTGTGACCCGGCTTGAGCTG
AACTTGGCGAGGTGGCCCCGCAGAGTTCACTCGGATGTCACGGTCCGGCCTGCAGGGGTCACAGGCGGGT
CAGGCCCGAGGATTGGGAATGGGCCCCAGGTCACGTCCCCATTCGTCGGCTTTGCACACCGGCCGGAGGC
GCTGTCCAGAAAGGGGCGGACCCGGGATTTCTGAGAATTACCTCCAGCGCGATTGGCCTGGCTTCCTGCA
GTGGCCAGAGGTTGGTTCGCCGTGTTTACAGCCACCAAATCGTTTGCCGGAGACTGAAACCCTGCCCAGA
GCCTCTGAAACACTGGGCAGGTTATGGGGAAACGCTGACCCCCCGAAACACTCCCTGTGGCGGCGACTCT
GGCTTGGAGAGTCGCTAGGATTGTGCGGGTCCCTCCGACCTCTGCAGATATTTCCTGATACCTCCGGGTT
TGGGGACTACCGCGAGAAGGGCAACGCATTTAAACTCTCAGGAGCAGAGTTTTCCACCTCCAAGGGACGC
CTTCCAAGGCGTGCGGCGTGCTTCTGCCAGAGACAGTGTTCAGTTTTAAACAAATGCAGGTCATTCTGTT
TCATTTTCGGCGCCGCAGGTGCGTTCAGCGCCCAAACCCAGGTAGCGTGTGACCCTGACTGGTCCCGAGC
CGGGAAGCTCCGGCAGGTGGAGAGCAGAGAGAGCAGAGAGAGCAGGTGCGCGTCCCGCAGCGTCTGAGCT
CCGGGCATTGGCAGCTCAGTAGCAGCTGATTGTAGATGGGCAAAGTACAGAAGACTTCCCAGTACGGATC
CCTTCACCCCTCCCATTAGGGGTCGGTAGAGCCCTGAGTTTAGGGCCGAGCACCCCCTCACCTGGATGAG
GACAGTGGCTTTACTCTGGGTGGGACTTGGGAGAGAGGAGGAGGACTCCAGTGCCCGGTGTACCGGACAC
CCAGGTAACGCAGTCTACCGTGCCTGGAGCTGGGAAGAGTAGTTGCAACCGGAGCCCCCTTTTGGGAACT
CACTACCCTGAGGCTTAGACAGGTCGGGAATGATCGCCTCCCGGTTAAGGAGGAGGAAACAGGCACAGTG
ATGTGTGGTGACTTGCCCAAGGTCACACGCAGTACAGATGGAGCCGGGCCTCGGAGCCAGGACTCCTGGG
CTCCCCTTCCTCTTATACCGTCTCTTTATCCTGCCAGGGCTAAGGACCCCCTTCCCTGCTGTCCAGCTGG
GGCGCCAAGCAGCAGGGCCCTCCGAATAGGCGAGCTGTGCTTGGATCTCAGAGACGGGCACCGACTGCCG
AGCCCCAGACGAAGTGCCCCAGGGTCGGGGATCAGGCTTGTGCAGGGTAGCACCTGGGGACCTGAGGGAC
CTGGAGGCCTTCTTGTATCCTGAAGTAGGACCTTCTAAGACTTCATGAGTCCTGGCCCCCTTGCAGGGGT
TGGGGAGCTGGGGATCCCAGATCTGCCTATTGCGCCCGATGCCCCGAGGCTCTCTCTTGGACTCTGGCCC
TGAGTTCTTCTGCGCGATCCTTCGGAGACGTCTGGAGGCCTGCTTTATGCATCTCTCTTGGACCTCAGTT
TCCCCACACGTGGGAGGAGGCAGCTGGACGATTCCTGAAAGGACTTTCCCTTGCTTCCTCATCACGTGGA
AGAGAGCCCACCCGGCACCTGGAAATGGAAAGCCAGTGAAGGCTGCTTTGGGCCGGGGCAGCGGGTGGGA
CCGGGCGGGAGGGATTCCAAAGAGACCGCCGGGAAGGCTAGAGCTTGGAATTCCGGCTCCTCGGAGTCCT
GGCCCTCCCCCACCGCCGCCTCGGAGCTCAGCACACCTTGGATGGGGGAGGCGGGCAGCTCCTAGCCCCG
CACCCCAGGAGGCGCGCTCGGAGGGAAGCCGCCACCGCGCCGCCTCTGCCTCGGCGCGGAACAAACGGTT
AAAGATTTTGGGCAGCGCCTCGCGGGGGGAGGAGCCAGGGGCCCAATCCGCAATTAAAGATGAACTTTGG
GTGAACTAATTGTCTGACCAAGGTAACGTGGGCAGCAACCTGGGCCGCCTATAAAGCGGCAGCGCCGTGG
GGTTTGAAGCGCTGGCGGCGGCGGCAGGTGGCGCGGGAGGTCGCGGCGCGCGTGAAGCTTGGCATTCCGG
TACTGTTGGTAAAGCCACCATGGAAGACGCCAAAAACATAAAGAAAGGCCCGGCGCCATTCTATCCGCTG
GAAGATGGAACCGCTGGAGAGCAACTGCATAAGGCTATGAAGAGATACGCCCTGGTTCCTGGAACAATTG
CTTTTACAGATGCACATATCGAGGTGGACATCACTTACGCTGAGTACTTCGAAATGTCCGTTCGGTTGGC
AGAAGCTATGAAACGATATGGGCTGAATACAAATCACAGAATCGTCGTATGCAGTGAAAACTCTCTTCAA
TTCTTTATGCCGGTGTTGGGCGCGTTATTTATCGGAGTTGCAGTTGCGCCCGCGAACGACATTTATAATG
AACGTGAATTGCTCAACAGTATGGGCATTTCGCAGCCTACCGTGGTGTTCGTTTCCAAAAAGGGGTTGCA
AAAAATTTTGAACGTGCAAAAAAAGCTCCCAATCATCCAAAAAATTATTATCATGGATTCTAAAACGGAT
TACCAGGGATTTCAGTCGATGTACACGTTCGTCACATCTCATCTACCTCCCGGTTTTAATGAATACGATT
TTGTGCCAGAGTCCTTCGATAGGGACAAGACAATTGCACTGATCATGAACTCCTCTGGATCTACTGGTCT
GCCTAAAGGTGTCGCTCTGCCTCATAGAACTGCCTGCGTGAGATTCTCGCATGCCAGAGATCCTATTTTT
GGCAATCAAATCATTCCGGATACTGCGATTTTAAGTGTTGTTCCATTCCATCACGGTTTTGGAATGTTTA
CTACACTCGGATATTTGATATGTGGATTTCGAGTCGTCTTAATGTATAGATTTGAAGAAGAGCTGTTTCT
GAGGAGCCTTCAGGATTACAAGATTCAAAGTGCGCTGCTGGTGCCAACCCTATTCTCCTTCTTCGCCAAA
AGCACTCTGATTGACAAATACGATTTATCTAATTTACACGAAATTGCTTCTGGTGGCGCTCCCCTCTCTA
AGGAAGTCGGGGAAGCGGTTGCCAAGAGGTTCCATCTGCCAGGTATCAGGCAAGGATATGGGCTCACTGA
GACTACATCAGCTATTCTGATTACACCCGAGGGGGATGATAAACCGGGCGCGGTCGGTAAAGTTGTTCCA
TTTTTTGAAGCGAAGGTTGTGGATCTGGATACCGGGAAAACGCTGGGCGTTAATCAAAGAGGCGAACTGT
GTGTGAGAGGTCCTATGATTATGTCCGGTTATGTAAACAATCCGGAAGCGACCAACGCCTTGATTGACAA
GGATGGATGGCTACATTCTGGAGACATAGCTTACTGGGACGAAGACGAACACTTCTTCATCGTTGACCGC
CTGAAGTCTCTGATTAAGTACAAAGGCTATCAGGTGGCTCCCGCTGAATTGGAATCCATCTTGCTCCAAC
ACCCCAACATCTTCGACGCAGGTGTCGCAGGTCTTCCCGACGATGACGCCGGTGAACTTCCCGCCGCCGT
TGTTGTTTTGGAGCACGGAAAGACGATGACGGAAAAAGAGATCGTGGATTACGTCGCCAGTCAAGTAACA
ACCGCGAAAAAGTTGCGCGGAGGAGTTGTGTTTGTGGACGAAGTACCGAAAGGTCTTACCGGAAAACTCG
ACGCAAGAAAAATCAGAGAGATCCTCATAAAGGCCAAGAAGGGCGGAAAGATCGCCGTGTAATTCTAGAG
TCGGGGCGGCCGGCCGCTTCGAGCAGACATGATAAGATACATTGATGAGTTTGGACAAACCACAACTAGA
ATGCAGTGAAAAAAATGCTTTATTTGTGAAATTTGTGATGCTATTGCTTTATTTGTAACCATTATAAGCT
GCAATAAACAAGTTAACAACAACAATTGCATTCATTTTATGTTTCAGGTTCAGGGGGAGGTGTGGGAGGT
TTTTTAAAGCAAGTAAAACCTCTACAAATGTGGTAAAATCGATAAGGATCCGTCGACCGATGCCCTTGAG
AGCCTTCAACCCAGTCAGCTCCTTCCGGTGGGCGCGGGGCATGACTATCGTCGCCGCACTTATGACTGTC
TTCTTTATCATGCAACTCGTAGGACAGGTGCCGGCAGCGCTCTTCCGCTTCCTCGCTCACTGACTCGCTG
CGCTCGGTCGTTCGGCTGCGGCGAGCGGTATCAGCTCACTCAAAGGCGGTAATACGGTTATCCACAGAAT
CAGGGGATAACGCAGGAAAGAACATGTGAGCAAAAGGCCAGCAAAAGGCCAGGAACCGTAAAAAGGCCGC
GTTGCTGGCGTTTTTCCATAGGCTCCGCCCCCCTGACGAGCATCACAAAAATCGACGCTCAAGTCAGAGG
TGGCGAAACCCGACAGGACTATAAAGATACCAGGCGTTTCCCCCTGGAAGCTCCCTCGTGCGCTCTCCTG
TTCCGACCCTGCCGCTTACCGGATACCTGTCCGCCTTTCTCCCTTCGGGAAGCGTGGCGCTTTCTCATAG
CTCACGCTGTAGGTATCTCAGTTCGGTGTAGGTCGTTCGCTCCAAGCTGGGCTGTGTGCACGAACCCCCC
GTTCAGCCCGACCGCTGCGCCTTATCCGGTAACTATCGTCTTGAGTCCAACCCGGTAAGACACGACTTAT
CGCCACTGGCAGCAGCCACTGGTAACAGGATTAGCAGAGCGAGGTATGTAGGCGGTGCTACAGAGTTCTT
GAAGTGGTGGCCTAACTACGGCTACACTAGAAGAACAGTATTTGGTATCTGCGCTCTGCTGAAGCCAGTT
ACCTTCGGAAAAAGAGTTGGTAGCTCTTGATCCGGCAAACAAACCACCGCTGGTAGCGGTGGTTTTTTTG
TTTGCAAGCAGCAGATTACGCGCAGAAAAAAAGGATCTCAAGAAGATCCTTTGATCTTTTCTACGGGGTC
TGACGCTCAGTGGAACGAAAACTCACGTTAAGGGATTTTGGTCATGAGATTATCAAAAAGGATCTTCACC
TAGATCCTTTTAAATTAAAAATGAAGTTTTAAATCAATCTAAAGTATATATGAGTAAACTTGGTCTGACA
GTTACCAATGCTTAATCAGTGAGGCACCTATCTCAGCGATCTGTCTATTTCGTTCATCCATAGTTGCCTG
ACTCCCCGTCGTGTAGATAACTACGATACGGGAGGGCTTACCATCTGGCCCCAGTGCTGCAATGATACCG
CGAGACCCACGCTCACCGGCTCCAGATTTATCAGCAATAAACCAGCCAGCCGGAAGGGCCGAGCGCAGAA
GTGGTCCTGCAACTTTATCCGCCTCCATCCAGTCTATTAATTGTTGCCGGGAAGCTAGAGTAAGTAGTTC
GCCAGTTAATAGTTTGCGCAACGTTGTTGCCATTGCTACAGGCATCGTGGTGTCACGCTCGTCGTTTGGT
ATGGCTTCATTCAGCTCCGGTTCCCAACGATCAAGGCGAGTTACATGATCCCCCATGTTGTGCAAAAAAG
CGGTTAGCTCCTTCGGTCCTCCGATCGTTGTCAGAAGTAAGTTGGCCGCAGTGTTATCACTCATGGTTAT
GGCAGCACTGCATAATTCTCTTACTGTCATGCCATCCGTAAGATGCTTTTCTGTGACTGGTGAGTACTCA
ACCAAGTCATTCTGAGAATAGTGTATGCGGCGACCGAGTTGCTCTTGCCCGGCGTCAATACGGGATAATA
CCGCGCCACATAGCAGAACTTTAAAAGTGCTCATCATTGGAAAACGTTCTTCGGGGCGAAAACTCTCAAG
GATCTTACCGCTGTTGAGATCCAGTTCGATGTAACCCACTCGTGCACCCAACTGATCTTCAGCATCTTTT
ACTTTCACCAGCGTTTCTGGGTGAGCAAAAACAGGAAGGCAAAATGCCGCAAAAAAGGGAATAAGGGCGA
CACGGAAATGTTGAATACTCATACTCTTCCTTTTTCAATATTATTGAAGCATTTATCAGGGTTATTGTCT
CATGAGCGGATACATATTTGAATGTATTTAGAAAAATAAACAAATAGGGGTTCCGCGCACATTTCCCCGA
AAAGTGCCACCTG
[124 nt withheld, positions 6244-6367]
C
[91 nt withheld, positions 6369-6459]
A
[49 nt withheld, positions 6461-6509]
CCTTTGACGTTGGAGTCCACGTTCTTT
[37 nt withheld, positions 6537-6573]
ACCCTATCTCGGTCTATTCTTTTGATTTATAAGGGATTTTGCCGATTTCGGCCTATTGGTTAAAAAATGA
GCTGATTTAACAAAAATTTAACGCGAATTTTAACAAAATATTAACGCTTACAATTTGCCATTCGCCATTC
AGGCTGCGCAACTGTTGGGAAGGGCGATCGGTGCGGGCCTCTTCGCTATTACGCCAGCCCAAGCTACCAT
GATAAGTAAGTAATATTAAGGTACGGGAGGTACTTGGAGCGGCCGCAATAAAATATCTTTATTTTCATTA
CATCTGTGTGTTGGTTTTTTGTGTGAATCGATAGTACTAACATACGCTCTCCATCAAAACAAAACGAAAC
AAAACAAACTAGCAAAATAGGCTGTCCCCAGTGCAAGTGCAGGTGCCAGAACATTTCTCTATCGATA
